Addgene plasmid #12639: LPCX Smad3 deltaSSVS
Depositing lab: Rik Derynck. Depositing organization: University of California, San Francisco (UCSF). Publication: Roles of autocrine TGF-beta receptor and Smad signaling in adipocyte differentiation. Choy L, Skillington J, Derynck R. J Cell Biol. 2000 May 1. 149(3):667-82. 10.1083/jcb.149.3.667 PubMed 10791980.
Backbone
  Vector backbone: LPCX
  Backbone size w/o insert (bp): 6600
  Vector type: Mammalian Expression, Retroviral
  Selectable markers: Puromycin
Growth in bacteria
  Bacterial resistance: Ampicillin, 100 μg/mL
  Growth temperature: 37°C
  Growth strain: DH5alpha
  Copy number: High Copy
Gene/Insert
  Gene/Insert name: Smad3
  Species: H. sapiens (human)
  Insert size (bp): 1500
  Mutation: Last 4 aa's deleted.
  Entrez Gene: SMAD3 (a.k.a. HSPC193, HsT17436, JV15-2, LDS1C, LDS3, MADH3, hMAD-3, hSMAD3, mad3)
  Tag / fusion protein: Flag (N terminal on insert)
  Cloning method: Restriction Enzyme; 5′ cloning site HpaI (destroyed during cloning); 3′ cloning site HpaI (destroyed during cloning)
  Sequencing primers: 5′ LNCX
Terms and licenses: Academic/Nonprofit Terms; Industry Terms: Not Available to Industry
Depositor comments: LPCX was made by replacing the neo gene of LNCX with the puro gene.
How to cite: LPCX Smad3 deltaSSVS was a gift from Rik Derynck (Addgene plasmid # 12639 ; http://n2t.net/addgene:12639 ; RRID:Addgene_12639)
