[The description below was written by a language model from this plasmid's Addgene catalogue record.]
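Description:
LPCX Smad3 deltaSSVS is a retroviral mammalian expression plasmid carrying a C-terminally truncated form of human SMAD3. The backbone, LPCX (about 6.6 kb without insert), was derived from the retroviral vector LNCX by replacing the neomycin resistance gene with a puromycin resistance gene, so transduced or transfected mammalian cells can be selected with puromycin. In bacteria the plasmid is maintained at high copy under ampicillin selection. The record gives no feature table and does not explicitly name the promoters. By the usual naming convention of the LNCX family, the viral LTR would drive the selection marker and an internal CMV promoter would drive the inserted gene, but this is inferred from the name and is not stated in the record.

The insert of roughly 1.5 kb encodes human Smad3 with an N-terminal Flag tag for detection or immunoprecipitation. It was cloned into an HpaI site that was destroyed at both junctions. The last four amino acids are deleted, and the construct name indicates that these are the SSVS motif. In general, this C-terminal motif is where the activated TGF-beta type I receptor phosphorylates Smad3, so a protein lacking it cannot be activated by the receptor and is commonly used as an interfering or signalling-defective mutant. The associated publication examines autocrine TGF-beta receptor and Smad signalling in adipocyte differentiation. This fits use of the construct, packaged as retrovirus, to stably express the mutant Smad3 in target cells and test the contribution of Smad3 activation to TGF-beta responses.
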