>Addgene plasmid #12639 | LPCX Smad3 deltaSSVS | addgene partial sequence | sequence record 19063 | LNCX 5'-AGCTCGTTTAGTGAACCGTCAGATC-3'
GTTTTGACCTCCATAGAAGAACACCGGGACCGATCCAGCCTCCGCGGCCCCAAGCCCTCGAGGGCTTGTT
CGATACCATGGACTACAAGGACGACGATGACAAGGGTCGACAATCGTCCATCCTGCCTTTCACTCCCCCG
ATCGTGAAGCGCCTGCTGGGCTGGAAGAAGGGCGAGCAGAACGGGCAGGAGGAGAAATGGTGCGAGAAGG
CGGTCAAGAGCCTGGTCAAGAAACTCAAGAAGACGGGGCAGCTGGACGAGCTGGAGAAGGCCATCACCAC
GCAGAACGTCAACACCAAGTGCATCACCATCCCCAGGTCCCTGGATGGCCGGTTGCAGGTGTCCCATCGG
AAGGGGCTCCCTCATGTCATCTACTGCCGCCTGTGGCGATGGCCAGACCTGCACAGCCACCACGAGCTGC
GGGCCATGGAGCTGTGTGAGTTCGCCTTCAATATGAAGAAGGACGAGGTCTGCGTGAATCCCTACCACTA
CCAGAGAGTAGAGACACCAGTTCTACCTCCTGTGTTGGTGCCACGCCACACAGAGATCCCGGCCGAGTTC
CCCCCACTGGACGACTACAGCCATTCCATCCCCGAAAACACTAACTTCCCCGCAGGCATCGAGCCCCAGA
GCAATATTCCAGAGACCCCACCCCCTGGCTACCTGAGTGAAGATGGAGAAACCAGTGACCACCAGATGAA
CCACAGCATGGACG
